Addgene plasmid #69308: pYPQ159
Purpose: Gateway entry vector with hSpCas9D10A
Depositing lab: Yiping Qi. Depositing organization: East Carolina University. Publication: A CRISPR/Cas9 toolbox for multiplexed plant genome editing and transcriptional regulation. Lowder LG, Paul JW, Baltes NJ, Voytas DF, Zhang Y, Zhang D, Tang X, Zheng X, Hsieh TF, Qi Y. Plant Physiol. 2015 Aug 21. pii: pp.00636.2015. 10.1104/pp.15.00636 PubMed 26297141.
Backbone
  Vector backbone: pNJB185-linker6
  Vector type: CRISPR
Growth in bacteria
  Bacterial resistance: Spectinomycin, 50 μg/mL
  Growth temperature: 37°C
  Growth strain: DH5alpha
  Copy number: High Copy
Gene/Insert
  Gene/Insert name: hSpCas9D10A (Human codon optimized)
  Mutation: D10A mutation; NLS fusion
  Tag / fusion protein: 3XFLAG (N terminal on insert)
  Cloning method: Restriction Enzyme; 5′ cloning site MfeI (unknown if destroyed); 3′ cloning site EcoRV (unknown if destroyed)
Terms and licenses: Academic/Nonprofit Terms; Industry Terms: Not Available to Industry
How to cite: pYPQ159 was a gift from Yiping Qi (Addgene plasmid # 69308 ; http://n2t.net/addgene:69308 ; RRID:Addgene_69308)
