[The description below was written by a language model from this plasmid's Addgene catalogue record and pLannotate feature annotations shown in this document.]
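Description:
pYPQ159 is a Gateway entry clone from a plant CRISPR/Cas9 toolbox, built on the pNJB185-linker6 backbone and carrying a human codon-optimized Streptococcus pyogenes Cas9 with the D10A substitution. That mutation inactivates the RuvC nuclease domain, turning Cas9 into a nickase that cuts only one DNA strand. The plasmid is about 7.4 kb, is maintained in E. coli at high copy from a ColE1/pUC-type origin, and is selected with spectinomycin through the aadA (SmR) aminoglycoside adenylyltransferase gene. Small remnants of a gentamicin resistance gene, an integron Pc promoter, lacI and lacZα are also detected, but these are backbone fragments and not functional units. The rrnB T1 and T2 terminators lie upstream of the cassette, where they insulate it from read-through transcription.

The payload sits between an attL1 site and an attR5 site, a pairing used in multisite Gateway LR reactions. This allows the Cas9 module to be combined with a second entry clone, such as a guide RNA module, and moved into a destination vector. The Cas9 coding sequence is annotated as two overlapping N- and C-terminal matches that together span one continuous open reading frame. It is followed by a C-terminal nucleoplasmin bipartite NLS and a NOS terminator/polyadenylation signal suited to plant expression. The catalogue lists an N-terminal 3xFLAG tag and an NLS fusion, although the feature table does not annotate the FLAG tag separately. No promoter is annotated upstream of Cas9 within the att-flanked region, so expression is presumably driven by a promoter supplied by the destination vector. The construct is typically used to assemble plant expression vectors for Cas9 nickase-based genome editing, for example with paired guide RNAs.
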