Features (pLannotate 1.2.2; 15 found; start..end, strand, type, name):
     96..119     +  promoter       Pc promoter (fragment): intI1 (promoter lies within the coding sequence); class 1 integron promoter
    295..351     +  CDS            GmR (fragment): gentamycin acetyltransferase; aacC1; confers resistance to gentamycin
    358..1149    +  CDS            SmR: aminoglycoside adenylyltransferase (Murphy, 1985); aadA; confers resistance to spectinomycin and streptomycin
   1242..1830    +  rep_origin     ori: high-copy-number ColE1/pMB1/pBR322/pUC origin of replication
   2013..2105    +  CDS            lacI (fragment): lac repressor; lacI; The lac repressor binds to the lac operator to inhibit transcription in E. coli. This inhibition can be relieved by adding lactose or isopropyl-β-D-thiogalactopyranoside (IPTG).
   2160..2187    -  terminator     rrnB T2 terminator: transcription terminator T2 from the E. coli rrnB gene
   2319..2362    +  terminator     rrnB T1 terminator: Escherichia coli rrnB; transcription terminator T1 from the E. coli rrnB gene
   2409..2445    -  CDS            lacZα (fragment): LacZα fragment of β-galactosidase; lacZ fragment
   2461..2560    +  protein_bind   attL1: mutant version of attL; recombination site for the Gateway® LR reaction LR Clonase™
   2714..4429    +  CDS            Cas9(N): N-terminal portion of Streptococcus pyogenes Cas9 (Zetsche et al., 2015)
   4316..6814    +  CDS            Cas9(C): C-terminal portion of Streptococcus pyogenes Cas9 (Zetsche et al., 2015)
   6815..6862    +  CDS            nucleoplasmin NLS: bipartite nuclear localization signal from nucleoplasmin
   6884..7136    +  terminator     NOS terminator: nopaline synthase terminator and poly(A) signal
   7181..7304    +  protein_bind   attR5: mutant version of attR; recombination site for the Gateway® LR reaction LR Clonase™
   7322..7340    -  promoter       T7 promoter: promoter for bacteriophage T7 RNA polymerase
>Addgene plasmid #69308 | pYPQ159 | depositor full sequence | sequence record 123949 | Full Sequence
TGGACCAGCCAGGACAGAAATGCCTCGACTTCGCTGCTACCCAAGGTTGCCGGGTGACGCACACCGTGGA
AACGGATGAAGGCACGAACCCAGTGGACATAAGCCTGTTCGGTTCGTAAGCTGTAATGCAAGTAGCGTAT
GCGCTCACGCAACTGGTCCAGAACCTTGACCGAACGCAGCGGTGGTAACGGCGCAGTGGCGGTTTTCATG
GCTTGTTATGACTGTTTTTTTGGGGTACAGTCTATGCCTCGGGCATCCAAGCAGCAAGCGCGTTACGCCG
TGGGTCGATGTTTGATGTTATGGAGCAGCAACGATGTTACGCAGCAGGGCAGTCGCCCTAAAACAAAGTT
AAACATCATGAGGGAAGCGGTGATCGCCGAAGTATCGACTCAACTATCAGAGGTAGTTGGCGTCATCGAG
CGCCATCTCGAACCGACGTTGCTGGCCGTACATTTGTACGGCTCCGCAGTGGATGGCGGCCTGAAGCCAC
ACAGTGATATTGATTTGCTGGTTACGGTGACCGTAAGGCTTGATGAAACAACGCGGCGAGCTTTGATCAA
CGACCTTTTGGAAACTTCGGCTTCCCCTGGAGAGAGCGAGATTCTCCGCGCTGTAGAAGTCACCATTGTT
GTGCACGACGACATCATTCCGTGGCGTTATCCAGCTAAGCGCGAACTGCAATTTGGAGAATGGCAGCGCA
ATGACATTCTTGCAGGTATCTTCGAGCCAGCCACGATCGACATTGATCTGGCTATCTTGCTGACAAAAGC
AAGAGAACATAGCGTTGCCTTGGTAGGTCCAGCGGCGGAGGAACTCTTTGATCCGGTTCCTGAACAGGAT
CTATTTGAGGCGCTAAATGAAACCTTAACGCTATGGAACTCGCCGCCCGACTGGGCTGGCGATGAGCGAA
ATGTAGTGCTTACGTTGTCCCGCATTTGGTACAGCGCAGTAACCGGCAAAATCGCGCCGAAGGATGTCGC
TGCCGACTGGGCAATGGAGCGCCTGCCGGCCCAGTATCAGCCCGTCATACTTGAAGCTAGACAGGCTTAT
CTTGGACAAGAAGAAGATCGCTTGGCCTCGCGCGCAGATCAGTTGGAAGAATTTGTCCACTACGTGAAAG
GCGAGATCACCAAGGTAGTCGGCAAATAACCCTCGAGCCACCCATGACCAAAATCCCTTAACGTGAGTTA
CGCGTCGTTCCACTGAGCGTCAGACCCCGTAGAAAAGATCAAAGGATCTTCTTGAGATCCTTTTTTTCTG
CGCGTAATCTGCTGCTTGCAAACAAAAAAACCACCGCTACCAGCGGTGGTTTGTTTGCCGGATCAAGAGC
TACCAACTCTTTTTCCGAAGGTAACTGGCTTCAGCAGAGCGCAGATACCAAATACTGTCCTTCTAGTGTA
GCCGTAGTTAGGCCACCACTTCAAGAACTCTGTAGCACCGCCTACATACCTCGCTCTGCTAATCCTGTTA
CCAGTGGCTGCTGCCAGTGGCGATAAGTCGTGTCTTACCGGGTTGGACTCAAGACGATAGTTACCGGATA
AGGCGCAGCGGTCGGGCTGAACGGGGGGTTCGTGCACACAGCCCAGCTTGGAGCGAACGACCTACACCGA
ACTGAGATACCTACAGCGTGAGCTATGAGAAAGCGCCACGCTTCCCGAAGGGAGAAAGGCGGACAGGTAT
CCGGTAAGCGGCAGGGTCGGAACAGGAGAGCGCACGAGGGAGCTTCCAGGGGGAAACGCCTGGTATCTTT
ATAGTCCTGTCGGGTTTCGCCACCTCTGACTTGAGCGTCGATTTTTGTGATGCTCGTCAGGGGGGCGGAG
CCTATGGAAAAACGCCAGCAACGCGGCCTTTTTACGGTTCCTGGCCTTTTGCTGGCCTTTTGCTCACATG
TTCTTTCCTGCGTTATCCCCTGATTCTGTGGATAACCGTATTACCGCCTTTGAGTGAGCTGATACCGCTC
GCCGCAGCCGAACGACCGAGCGCAGCGAGTCAGTGAGCGAGGAAGCGGAAGAGCGCCCAATACGCAAACC
GCCTCTCCCCGCGCGTTGGCCGATTCATTAATGCAGCTGGCACGACAGGTTTCCCGACTGGAAAGCGGGC
AGTGAGCGCAACGCAATTAATACGCGTACCGCGAGCCAGGAAGAGTTTGTAGAAACGCAAAAAGGCCATC
CGTCAGGATGGCCTTCTGCTTAGTTTGATGCCTGGCAGTTTATGGCGGGCGTCCTGCCCGCCACCCTCCG
GGCCGTTGCTTCACAACGTTCAAATCCGCTCCCGGCGGATTTGTCCTACTCAGGAGAGCGTTCACCGACA
AACAACAGATAAAACGAAAGGCCCAGTCTTCCGACTGAGCCTTTCGTTTTATTTGATGCCTGGCAGTTCC
CTACTCTCGCGTTAACGCTTGCATGGATGTTTTCCCAGTCACGACGTTGTAAAACGACGGCCAGTCTTAA
GCTCGGGCCCCAAATAATGATTTTATTTTGACTGATAGTGACCTGTTCGTTGCAACAAATTGATGAGCAA
TGCTTTTTTATAATGCCAACTTTGTACAAAAAAGCAGGCTCCGAATTCGCCCTTCACCATGACCGGTGCC
ACCATGGACTATAAGGACCACGACGGAGACTACAAGGATCATGATATTGATTACAAAGACGATGACGATA
AGATGGCCCCAAAGAAGAAGCGGAAGGTCGGTATCCACGGAGTCCCAGCAGCCGACAAGAAGTACAGCAT
CGGCCTGGCCATCGGCACCAACTCTGTGGGCTGGGCCGTGATCACCGACGAGTACAAGGTGCCCAGCAAG
AAATTCAAGGTGCTGGGCAACACCGACCGGCACAGCATCAAGAAGAACCTGATCGGAGCCCTGCTGTTCG
ACAGCGGCGAAACAGCCGAGGCCACCCGGCTGAAGAGAACCGCCAGAAGAAGATACACCAGACGGAAGAA
CCGGATCTGCTATCTGCAAGAGATCTTCAGCAACGAGATGGCCAAGGTGGACGACAGCTTCTTCCACAGA
CTGGAAGAGTCCTTCCTGGTGGAAGAGGATAAGAAGCACGAGCGGCACCCCATCTTCGGCAACATCGTGG
ACGAGGTGGCCTACCACGAGAAGTACCCCACCATCTACCACCTGAGAAAGAAACTGGTGGACAGCACCGA
CAAGGCCGACCTGCGGCTGATCTATCTGGCCCTGGCCCACATGATCAAGTTCCGGTGCCACTTCCTGATC
GAGGGCGACCTGAACCCCGACAACAGCGACGTGGACAAGCTGTTCATCCAGCTGGTGCAGACCTACAACC
AGCTGTTCGAGGAAAACCCCATCAACGCCAGCGGCGTGGACGCCAAGGCCATCCTGTCTGCCAGACTGAG
CAAGAGCAGACGGCTGGAAAATCTGATCGCCCAGCTGCCCGGCGAGAAGAAGAATGGCCTGTTCGGCAAC
CTGATTGCCCTGAGCCTGGGCCTGACCCCCAACTTCAAGAGCAACTTCGACCTGGCCGAGGATGCCAAAC
TGCAGCTGAGCAAGGACACCTACGACGACGACCTGGACAACCTGCTGGCCCAGATCGGCGACCAGTACGC
CGACCTGTTTCTGGCCGCCAAGAACCTGTCCGACGCCATCCTGCTGAGCGACATCCTGAGAGTGAACACC
GAGATCACCAAGGCCCCCCTGAGCGCCTCTATGATCAAGAGATACGACGAGCACCACCAGGACCTGACCC
TGCTGAAAGCTCTCGTGCGGCAGCAGCTGCCTGAGAAGTACAAAGAGATTTTCTTCGACCAGAGCAAGAA
CGGCTACGCCGGCTACATTGACGGCGGAGCCAGCCAGGAAGAGTTCTACAAGTTCATCAAGCCCATCCTG
GAAAAGATGGACGGCACCGAGGAACTGCTCGTGAAGCTGAACAGAGAGGACCTGCTGCGGAAGCAGCGGA
CCTTCGACAACGGCAGCATCCCCCACCAGATCCACCTGGGAGAGCTGCACGCCATTCTGCGGCGGCAGGA
AGATTTTTACCCATTCCTGAAGGACAACCGGGAAAAGATCGAGAAGATCCTGACCTTCCGCATCCCCTAC
TACGTGGGCCCTCTGGCCAGGGGAAACAGCAGATTCGCCTGGATGACCAGAAAGAGCGAGGAAACCATCA
CCCCCTGGAACTTCGAGGAAGTGGTGGACAAGGGCGCTTCCGCCCAGAGCTTCATCGAGCGGATGACCAA
CTTCGATAAGAACCTGCCCAACGAGAAGGTGCTGCCCAAGCACAGCCTGCTGTACGAGTACTTCACCGTG
TATAACGAGCTGACCAAAGTGAAATACGTGACCGAGGGAATGAGAAAGCCCGCCTTCCTGAGCGGCGAGC
AGAAAAAGGCCATCGTGGACCTGCTGTTCAAGACCAACCGGAAAGTGACCGTGAAGCAGCTGAAAGAGGA
CTACTTCAAGAAAATCGAGTGCTTCGACTCCGTGGAAATCTCCGGCGTGGAAGATCGGTTCAACGCCTCC
CTGGGCACATACCACGATCTGCTGAAAATTATCAAGGACAAGGACTTCCTGGACAATGAGGAAAACGAGG
ACATTCTGGAAGATATCGTGCTGACCCTGACACTGTTTGAGGACAGAGAGATGATCGAGGAACGGCTGAA
AACCTATGCCCACCTGTTCGACGACAAAGTGATGAAGCAGCTGAAGCGGCGGAGATACACCGGCTGGGGC
AGGCTGAGCCGGAAGCTGATCAACGGCATCCGGGACAAGCAGTCCGGCAAGACAATCCTGGATTTCCTGA
AGTCCGACGGCTTCGCCAACAGAAACTTCATGCAGCTGATCCACGACGACAGCCTGACCTTTAAAGAGGA
CATCCAGAAAGCCCAGGTGTCCGGCCAGGGCGATAGCCTGCACGAGCACATTGCCAATCTGGCCGGCAGC
CCCGCCATTAAGAAGGGCATCCTGCAGACAGTGAAGGTGGTGGACGAGCTCGTGAAAGTGATGGGCCGGC
ACAAGCCCGAGAACATCGTGATCGAAATGGCCAGAGAGAACCAGACCACCCAGAAGGGACAGAAGAACAG
CCGCGAGAGAATGAAGCGGATCGAAGAGGGCATCAAAGAGCTGGGCAGCCAGATCCTGAAAGAACACCCC
GTGGAAAACACCCAGCTGCAGAACGAGAAGCTGTACCTGTACTACCTGCAGAATGGGCGGGATATGTACG
TGGACCAGGAACTGGACATCAACCGGCTGTCCGACTACGATGTGGACCATATCGTGCCTCAGAGCTTTCT
GAAGGACGACTCCATCGACAACAAGGTGCTGACCAGAAGCGACAAGAACCGGGGCAAGAGCGACAACGTG
CCCTCCGAAGAGGTCGTGAAGAAGATGAAGAACTACTGGCGGCAGCTGCTGAACGCCAAGCTGATTACCC
AGAGAAAGTTCGACAATCTGACCAAGGCCGAGAGAGGCGGCCTGAGCGAACTGGATAAGGCCGGCTTCAT
CAAGAGACAGCTGGTGGAAACCCGGCAGATCACAAAGCACGTGGCACAGATCCTGGACTCCCGGATGAAC
ACTAAGTACGACGAGAATGACAAGCTGATCCGGGAAGTGAAAGTGATCACCCTGAAGTCCAAGCTGGTGT
CCGATTTCCGGAAGGATTTCCAGTTTTACAAAGTGCGCGAGATCAACAACTACCACCACGCCCACGACGC
CTACCTGAACGCCGTCGTGGGAACCGCCCTGATCAAAAAGTACCCTAAGCTGGAAAGCGAGTTCGTGTAC
GGCGACTACAAGGTGTACGACGTGCGGAAGATGATCGCCAAGAGCGAGCAGGAAATCGGCAAGGCTACCG
CCAAGTACTTCTTCTACAGCAACATCATGAACTTTTTCAAGACCGAGATTACCCTGGCCAACGGCGAGAT
CCGGAAGCGGCCTCTGATCGAGACAAACGGCGAAACCGGGGAGATCGTGTGGGATAAGGGCCGGGATTTT
GCCACCGTGCGGAAAGTGCTGAGCATGCCCCAAGTGAATATCGTGAAAAAGACCGAGGTGCAGACAGGCG
GCTTCAGCAAAGAGTCTATCCTGCCCAAGAGGAACAGCGATAAGCTGATCGCCAGAAAGAAGGACTGGGA
CCCTAAGAAGTACGGCGGCTTCGACAGCCCCACCGTGGCCTATTCTGTGCTGGTGGTGGCCAAAGTGGAA
AAGGGCAAGTCCAAGAAACTGAAGAGTGTGAAAGAGCTGCTGGGGATCACCATCATGGAAAGAAGCAGCT
TCGAGAAGAATCCCATCGACTTTCTGGAAGCCAAGGGCTACAAAGAAGTGAAAAAGGACCTGATCATCAA
GCTGCCTAAGTACTCCCTGTTCGAGCTGGAAAACGGCCGGAAGAGAATGCTGGCCTCTGCCGGCGAACTG
CAGAAGGGAAACGAACTGGCCCTGCCCTCCAAATATGTGAACTTCCTGTACCTGGCCAGCCACTATGAGA
AGCTGAAGGGCTCCCCCGAGGATAATGAGCAGAAACAGCTGTTTGTGGAACAGCACAAGCACTACCTGGA
CGAGATCATCGAGCAGATCAGCGAGTTCTCCAAGAGAGTGATCCTGGCCGACGCTAATCTGGACAAAGTG
CTGTCCGCCTACAACAAGCACCGGGATAAGCCCATCAGAGAGCAGGCCGAGAATATCATCCACCTGTTTA
CCCTGACCAATCTGGGAGCCCCTGCCGCCTTCAAGTACTTTGACACCACCATCGACCGGAAGAGGTACAC
CAGCACCAAAGAGGTGCTGGACGCCACCCTGATCCACCAGAGCATCACCGGCCTGTACGAGACACGGATC
GACCTGTCTCAGCTGGGAGGCGACAAAAGGCCGGCGGCCACGAAAAAGGCCGGCCAGGCAAAAAAGAAAA
AGTAAGAATTGTGATAAACGTCCGATCGTTCAAACATTTGGCAATAAAGTTTCTTAAGATTGAATCCTGT
TGCCGGTCTTGCGATGATTATCATATAATTTCTGTTGAATTACGTTAAGCATGTAATAATTAACATGTAA
TGCATGACGTTATTTATGAGATGGGTTTTTATGATTAGAGTCCCGCAATTATACATTTAATACGCGATAG
AAAACAAAATATAGCGCGCAAACTAGGATAAATTATCGCGCGCGGTGTCATCTATGTTACTAGATCGGGA
ATTGATCCCCCCTCGACAGCTTCCGGAAAGGGCGAATTCGCAACTTTGTATACAAAAGTTGAACGAGAAA
CGTAAAATGATATAAATATCAATATATTAAATTAGATTTTGCATAAAAAACAGACTACATAATACTGTAA
AACACAACATATCCAGTCACTATGCCATCCAGCTGATATCCCCTATAGTGAGTCGTATTACATGGTCATA
GCTGTTTCCTGGCAGCTCTGGCCCGTGTCTCAAAATCTCTGATGTTACATTGCACAAGATAAAAATATAT
CATCATGCCTCCTC
