>Addgene plasmid #69308 | pYPQ159 | addgene partial sequence | sequence record 123946 | M13-F20 5'-TGTAAAACGACGGCCAGT-3'
GATTTTATTTTGACTGATAGTGACCTGTTCGTTGCAACAAATTGATGAGCAATGCTTTTTTATAATGCCA
ACTTTGTACAAAAAAGCAGGCTCCGAATTCGCCCTTCACCATGACCGGTGCCACCATGGACTATAAGGAC
CACGACGGAGACTACAAGGATCATGATATTGATTACAAAGACGATGACGATAAGATGGCCCCAAAGAAGA
AGCGGAAGGTCGGTATCCACGGAGTCCCAGCAGCCGACAAGAAGTACAGCATCGGCCTGGCCATCGGCAC
CAACTCTGTGGGCTGGGCCGTGATCACCGACGAGTACAAGGTGCCCAGCAAGAAATTCAAGGTGCTGGGC
AACACCGACCGGCACAGCATCAAGAAGAACCTGATCGGAGCCCTGCTGTTCGACAGCGGCGAAACAGCCG
AGGCCACCCGGCTGAAGAGAACCGCCAGAAGAAGATACACCAGACGGAAGAACCGGATCTGCTATCTGCA
AGAGATCTTCAGCAACGAGATGGCCAAGGTGGACGACAGCTTCTTCCACAGACTGGAAGAGTCCTTCCTG
GTGGAAGAGGATAAGAAGCACGAGCGGCACCCCATCTTCGGCAACATCGTGGACGAGGTGGCCTACCACG
AGAAGTACCCCACCATCTACCACCTGAGAAAGAAACTGGTGGACAGCACCGACAAGGCCGACCTGCGGCT
GATCTATCTGGCCCTGGCCCACATGATCAAGTTCCGGTGCCACTTCCTGATCGAGGGCGACCTGAACCCC
GACAACAGCGACGTGGACAAGCTGTTCATCCAGCTGGTGCAGACCTACAACCAGCTGTTCGAGGAAAACC
CCATCAACGCCAGCGGCGTGGACGCCAAGGCCATCCTGTCTGCCAGACTGAGCAAGAGCAGACGGCTGGA
AAATCTGATCGCCCAGCTGCCCGGCGAGAAGAAGAATGGCCTGTTCGGCAACCTGATTGCCCTGAGCCTG
GGCCTGACCCCCAACTTCAAGAGCAACTTCGACCTGGCCGAGGATGCCAAACTGCAGCTGAGCAAGGACA
CCTACGACGACGACCTGGACAACCTGCTGG
