>Addgene plasmid #69308 | pYPQ159 | addgene partial sequence | sequence record 123950 | M13-Rev 5'-CAGGAAACAGCTATGACC-3'
CAGCTGGATGGCATAGTGACTGGATATGTTGTGTTTTACAGTATTATGTAGTCTGTTTTTTATGCAAAAT
CTAATTTAATATATTGATATTTATATCATTTTACGTTTCTCGTTCAACTTTTGTATACAAAGTTGCGAAT
TCGCCCTTTCCGGAAGCTGTCGAGGGGGGATCAATTCCCGATCTAGTAACATAGATGACACCGCGCGCGA
TAATTTATCCTAGTTTGCGCGCTATATTTTGTTTTCTATCGCGTATTAAATGTATAATTGCGGGACTCTA
ATCATAAAAACCCATCTCATAAATAACGTCATGCATTACATGTTAATTATTACATGCTTAACGTAATTCA
ACAGAAATTATATGATAATCATCGCAAGACCGGCAACAGGATTCAATCTTAAGAAACTTTATTGCCAAAT
GTTTGAACGATCGGACGTTTATCACAATTCTTACTTTTTCTTTTTTGCCTGGCCGGCCTTTTTCGTGGCC
GCCGGCCTTTTGTCGCCTCCCAGCTGAGACAGGTCGATCCGTGTCTCGTACAGGCCGGTGATGCTCTGGT
GGATCAGGGTGGCGTCCAGCACCTCTTTGGTGCTGGTGTACCTCTTCCGGTCGATGGTGGTGTCAAAGTA
CTTGAAGGCGGCAGGGGCTCCCAGATTGGTCAGGGTAAACAGGTGGATGATATTCTCGGCCTGCTCTCTG
ATGGGCTTATCCCGGTGCTTGTTGTAGGCGGACAGCACTTTGTCCAGATTAGCGTCGGCCAGGATCACTC
TCTTGGAGAACTCGCTGATCTGCTCGATGATCTCGTCCAGGTAGTGCTTGTGCTGTTCCACAAACAGCTG
TTTCTGCTCATTATCCTCGGGGGAGCCCTTCAGCTTCTCATAGTGGCTGGCCAGGTACAGGAAGTTCACA
TATTTGGAGGGCAGGGCCAGTTCGTTTCCCTTCTGCAGTTCGCCGGCAGAGGCCAGCATTCTCTTCCGGC
CGTTTTCCAGCTCGAACAGGGAGTACTTAGGCAGCTTGATGATCAGGTCCTTTTTCACTTCTT
